>Addgene plasmid #85124 | pAM4645 | addgene full sequence | sequence record 180112 | Addgene NGS Result
CCGCTAGCATCCGCGCGCGCGCGCGCGATGCTAGCGGGGGTGTGCAGTTCCAAGCAGCTGCGCTAGAAGC
CGAAGCCGCACAGGGGCAACTCAGTCAGCGATCGCTGGAACAGTGGTGTCAGGTGTTGATGGCCGGTGCA
GCGGCAGAGCAACTGGTCTACGGCAACGTGGAAGGGGGAGCTGACGATCGCGCCCAGTGGAAACAACTGT
GGCGGCAACTCGATCGCAATCCTGCCGAAGCGGATTTACGCAGTCGCTGGGGATTGTTACGGGCGAAGAC
TTTACTGGAGCAACAACGTCCCGCCTACGATGCTTTGGTGGCGGCGATGGCTGCAGAGGCCAGCATTGAA
GACTGCAATCAAGCGATCGCCACTGCTTGGGTAGAAGAACCTGCGATCGCCGCTTAGTGAAGAGTCCAGA
AGATTCCCCTCCCCTCTCGCCCAATGGACAAGGGAAATGTGATTCAGCATGAGTCAAGTCCCCAGTGCAT
GGATGGGTGTGCAATGACGGACAGAGGCTGTTGACTCTCAGTTATCCCTGTAAGCCAAATCGTCCGAAAA
TCACCAGCTGAAACGGTTAGGGTTGCATTGTTTTTAAGCACGAGCCATCAACAGTAAGAGCGATCGCGCA
GGAACGGTTTAGTGTGTAGTTGCGGCGCGAGCAGGGGTTAGGGATTGGGCAATGCTGTGGAGTTATCTTT
TGGCGACGATTGGAGCAGACTGGGCAGCAGTCGCATATCGTCAAAAATGAGATGGGCACCGGCTTCTTGC
AGACGCCAAGCGGGCATGGAACCCGCGTAGCCAAACACTTGCATTCCTGCCGCCACGCCTGCCGCTACTC
CCAAGGGGGTGTCTTCGATCACAGCGCAGGCCGTAGGATTAACCCCGAAGCGATCGGCGGCCAACAAAAA
GACATCGGGAAATGGCTTGCCGCGAGGTACTTCAGTCACGCTGAAGATTCGTCCCTCAAATCGTGGCCCG
CGGAGCTTGTCTGTAAGCGGATGGCGGGAGCAGACAAGCCCGTCAGGGCGCGTCAGCGGGTGTTGGCGGG
TGTCGGGGCGCAGCCATGACCCAGTCACGTAGCGATAGCGGAGTGTATACTGGCTTAACTATGCGGCATC
AGAGCAGATTGTACTGAGAGTGCACCATATGCGGTGTGAAATACCGCACAGATGCGTAAGGAGAAAATAC
CGCATCAGGCGCTCTTCCGCTTCCTCGCTCACTGACTCGCTGCGCTCGGTCGTTCGGCTGCGGCGAGCGG
TATCAGCTCACTCAAAGGCGGTAATACGGTTATCCACAGAATCAGGGGATAACGCAGGAAAGAACATGTG
AGCAAAAGGCCAGCAAAAGGCCAGGAACCGTAAAAAGGCCGCGTTGCTGGCGTTTTTCCATAGGCTCCGC
CCCCCTGACGAGCATCACAAAAATCGACGCTCAAGTCAGAGGTGGCGAAACCCGACAGGACTATAAAGAT
ACCAGGCGTTTCCCCCTGGAAGCTCCCTCGTGCGCTCTCCTGTTCCGACCCTGCCGCTTACCGGATACCT
GTCCGCCTTTCTCCCTTCGGGAAGCGTGGCGCTTTCTCATAGCTCACGCTGTAGGTATCTCAGTTCGGTG
TAGGTCGTTCGCTCCAAGCTGGGCTGTGTGCACGAACCCCCCGTTCAGCCCGACCGCTGCGCCTTATCCG
GTAACTATCGTCTTGAGTCCAACCCGGTAAGACACGACTTATCGCCACTGGCAGCAGCCACTGGTAACAG
GATTAGCAGAGCGAGGTATGTAGGCGGTGCTACAGAGTTCTTGAAGTGGTGGCCTAACTACGGCTACACT
AGAAGGACAGTATTTGGTATCTGCGCTCTGCTGAAGCCAGTTACCTTCGGAAAAAGAGTTGGTAGCTCTT
GATCCGGCAAACAAACCACCGCTGGTAGCGGTGGTTTTTTTGTTTGCAAGCAGCAGATTACGCGCAGAAA
AAAAGGATCTCAAGAAGATCCTTTGATCTTTTCTACGGGGTCTGACGCTATCAGGATTAATGAAACGGAC
GCCCCAGACTGAATTGCCGGACTGGGAAGCGATCGCGGATTTGGATGCGATCGTGGTCGATAAACGAGCT
CGTAAGCGGGCCACGGCAGCGAAAGGGCGACGGCGCGATCGCCGGTATGGAAAACGCTTGCTGCAGCATC
AGATCGATGCGATCGCCGAAGACTGTGACCTAGATGAGGAAGCATGAGCGAACTGGGCTTGAGTCTGACG
GCGATCGCGATTTTTACCACGACGGCATTAGCTTTGGTGGGACCAATGCTGGGTAGTTCTCCGCTGCTAC
CGGCGGGATTGGGTTTTAGCCTCTTGGTGCTGTTCAGTCTGGATGCGGTGACTTGGCAGGGGCGGGGTGC
CACGTTACTGCTCGATGGCATTCAGCAGCGATCGCCCGAATATCGTCAGCGGATTTTGCATCACGAAGCG
GGTCACTACTTGGTAGCAACTCTAGAATCCCCCCGGGGGCCCCCGACTCGCTCAGCGACTACAAGAGCGC
CTAGGCTATCTCGGGGTCTACTACAAGCGTGATCCCGATCGCTTTCTGCGCAACCTACCCGCCTACGAAA
GCCAAAAGCTGCACCAAGCGATGCAGACTAGCTATCGTGAAATCGTTTTGAGCTATTTTTCGCCGAATAG
CAACCTCAACCAGAGCATTGACAACTTCGTCAACATGGCTTTCTTTGCCGATGTTCCAGTCACCAAAGTG
GTAGAAATTCACATGGAGCTGATGGACGAGTTTGCCAAGAAGCTCCGCGTAGAGGGACGTTCAGAGGACA
TTTTGCTGGATTATCGGCTGACTTTAATTGATGTAATTGCACATCTTTGTGAGATGTATCGACGGTCTAT
CCCACGAGAAACCTGAAAAGGTAAAGGAGGTCTTAAGCTCGGCTCAATTTCTCTCTTTATCCTGTTAGAT
GGTTTGATTGCTGTTGCTACCCCGTTGATCTGCGTATGAGCCCTCGTAAAACCTACATTCTCAAGCTCTA
CGTCGCCGGCAATACTCCAAACTCAGTCCGTGCCCTCAAAACGCTCAAGAACATTCTCGAAGTTGAATTT
CAAGGTGTTTATGCTCTAAAGGTGATCGATGTTCTCAAAAATCCTCAGTTGGCAGAAGAGGATAAAATCC
TAGCGACGCCAACCCTCGCCAAGGTTCTACCACTGCCTGTCCGACGGATTATTGGTGATTTATCCGACCG
TGAGAAAGTTTTGATTGGCCTTGATTTACTCTACGGCGAACTTCAAGATTCCGACGACTTCTAACTGTCG
TTAACTGCTTTGTTGGTACTACCTGACTTCACCCTCTTTTAAGATGACTTCCGCTGAGATGACTAGCCCT
AATAATAATTCTGAGCACCAAGCCATCGCTAAGATGCGCACGATGATTGAAGGCTTTGATGATATTAGTC
ATGGCGGTCTTCCAATCGGGCGATCGACCCTCGTTAGTGGTACTTCAGGAACCGGCAAGACCCTTTTTTC
TATTCAATTTCTCTATAACGGTATTATCGAGTTTGATGAGCCTGGGGTTTTCGTTACTTTCGAAGAAACC
CCGCAAGATATCATTAAAAACGCCCGTAGTTTTGGCTGGGATTTAGCCAAGCTGGTCGATGAGGGCAAAC
TATTTATTCTTGATGCTTCACCCGATCCAGAAGGTCAAGAGGTTGTTGGCGGCTTCGATCTCTCTGCTCT
GATTGAGCGGATTAATTATGCAATTCAAAAGTATCGAGCGCGGCGGGTTTCAATTGACTCGGTCACGTCC
GTTTTCCAGCAATATGATGCCTCTTCTGTGGTTCGCCGCGAACTCTTTCGGTTGGTAGCTCGCCTAAAAC
AAATTGGGGCAACTACGGTCATGACCACCGAGCGTATCGAGGAATATGGCCCGATCGCTCGTTACGGTGT
TGAGGAATTTGTCTCCGATAACGTCGTGATTCTCCGCAACGTTTTGGAAGGGGAGCGCCGTCGCCGCACC
CTCGAAATCCTCAAGCTACGTGGCACCAGCCACATGAAAGGGGAATATCCGTTCACGATTACGGATCATG
GCATCAATATCTTCCCGCTCGGGGCAATGCGCCTTACGCAGCGATCGTCGAACGTGCGTGTTTCATCTGG
TGTCGTCCGACTCGATGAAATGTGTGGTGGGGGCTTCTTTAAGGACTCAATCATTCTGGCAACTGGCGCT
ACAGGCACTGGTAAAACTCTGTTAGTTAGCCGTTTCGTTGAGAATGCTTGTGCTAACAAAGAGCGGGCGA
TTCTGTTCGCTTATGAAGAGTCACGAGCTCAGCTGCTCCGCAATGCCTATTCATGGGGAATGGACTTTGA
GGAGATGGAGCGCCAAAACCTCCTCAAAATTGTTTGCGCCTATCCTGAATCTGCAGGTCTTGAAGACCAT
TTGCAGATTATTAAGTCGGAGATCAATGACTTTAAGCCAGCTCGTATTGCAATCGACTCCCTCTCTGCTT
TGGCGCGGGGCGTTAGCAACAATGCCTTCCGCCAATTTGTAATTGGTGTCACTGGCTACGCGAAACAAGA
AGAAATCACGGGACTATTCACAAATACCAGTGATCAATTTATGGGAGCGCATTCGATTACTGACTCCCAT
ATCTCAACAATTACGGATACGATTATCTTGCTCCAATACGTCGAGATTCGTGGCGAAATGTCCCGCGCCA
TTAACGTCTTCAAGATGCGCGGATCTTGGCATGACAAAGCAATCCGCGAATTCATGATCAGCGACAAAGG
GCCGGACATCAAGGATTCTTTCCGGAACTTTGAGCGGATTATTTCAGGTTCGCCAACACGGATTACCGTC
GATGAGAAAAGCGAACTCTCGCGAATTGTGCGCGGCGTTCAAGAAAAAGGGCCGGAGAGCTAGCCAGCGA
TCGCGCTTAGGTATTCTTGTCTCAGCTCAGTCGTCAACCCGAGCACCGAGAAAGCTAAGGCCTCGCGATA
AAGCCGTTGTGCTGGATTCTGTAATCCGGCGGCGGCGGCGGGATACCGGTTTCGAAGAATTCTCATGTTT
GACAGCTTATCATCGAATTATAGGAATAGAGCAAACAAGCAAAGGAAATTTTGTCAAAATAATTTTATTG
ACAACGTCTTATTAACGTTGATATAATTTAAATTTTATTTGACAAAAATGGGCTCGTGTTGTACAATAAA
TGTAGTGAGGTGGATGCAATGGCGAAGACGTTGTCCGATATTAAAAGATCGCTTGATGGGAATTTAGGTA
AAAGGCTGACGTTAAAAGCAAACGGTGGCCGGATCCATATGACCACCCTGGATGATACCGCCTACCGCTA
CCGCACCAGCGTTCCCGGTGATGCCGAAGCCATCGAAGCCCTGGATGGCAGCTTTACCACCGATACCGTG
TTTCGCGTGACCGCCACGGGTGATGGCTTTACCCTGCGCGAAGTGCCCGTCGATCCCCCTCTGACCAAAG
TGTTTCCCGATGATGAAAGTGATGATGAATCGGATGCTGGCGAAGATGGCGATCCCGATAGCCGCACCTT
TGTGGCCTACGGTGATGATGGCGATCTGGCTGGCTTTGTGGTGGTGAGCTACAGCGGCTGGAATCGCCGC
TTGACCGTGGAAGATATTGAAGTGGCTCCCGAACACCGCGGTCACGGCGTTGGTCGCGCTCTGATGGGCC
TGGCCACCGAATTTGCTCGCGAACGCGGTGCTGGCCACCTGTGGCTGGAAGTGACCAACGTGAACGCTCC
CGCTATCCACGCCTATCGCCGCATGGGCTTCACCCTGTGTGGCCTGGATACCGCTCTGTACGATGGCACC
GCCAGTGATGGCGAACAGGCCCTGTACATGAGCATGCCCTGCCCCTAAGGCCGGCCAGCCCGCCTAATGA
GCGGGCTTTTTTTTGGCGCG
Features (pLannotate 1.2.2; 9 found; start..end, strand, type, name):
    806..943     -  CDS            PUDP (fragment): HDHD1_HUMAN - Also known as DXF68S1E, FAM16AX, GS1, HDHD1, HDHD1A. Experimental evidence at protein level: Swiss-Prot protein existence level 1. Dephosphorylates pseudouridine 5'-phosphate, a potential intermediate in rRNA degradation. Pseudouridine is then excreted intact in urine. From Homo sapiens (Human).
   1059..1199    +  misc_feature   bom: basis of mobility region from pBR322
   1385..1973    -  rep_origin     ori: high-copy-number ColE1/pMB1/pBR322/pUC origin of replication
   2497..2883    +  CDS            kaiA (fragment): KAIA_SYNE7 - Experimental evidence at protein level: Swiss-Prot protein existence level 1. Component of the KaiABC clock protein complex, which constitutes the main circadian regulator in cyanobacteria. The KaiABC complex may act as a promoter-nonspecific transcription regulator that represses transcription, possibly by acting on the state of chromosome compaction. In the complex, it enhances the phosphorylation status of KaiC. In contrast, the presence of KaiB in the complex decreases the phosphorylation status of KaiC, suggesting that KaiB acts by antagonizing the interaction between KaiA an
   2976..3281    +  CDS            kaiB: KAIB_SYNE7 - Experimental evidence at protein level: Swiss-Prot protein existence level 1. Component of the KaiABC clock protein complex, which constitutes the main circadian regulator in cyanobacteria. The KaiABC complex may act as a promoter-non-specific transcription regulator that represses transcription, possibly by acting on the state of chromosome compaction. In the complex, it decreases the phosphorylation status of KaiC. It has no effect on KaiC by itself, but instead need the presence of both KaiA and KaiC, suggesting that it acts by antagonizing the interaction between KaiA and KaiC
   3334..4890    +  CDS            kaiC: KAIC_SYNE7 - Experimental evidence at protein level: Swiss-Prot protein existence level 1. Core component of the KaiABC clock protein complex, which constitutes the main circadian regulator in cyanobacteria. Binds to DNA. The KaiABC complex may act as a promoter-nonspecific transcription regulator that represses transcription, possibly by acting on the state of chromosome compaction. From Synechococcus elongatus (strain PCC 7942 / FACHB-805) (Anacystis nidulans R2).
   5039..5056    +  promoter       tet promoter (fragment): E. coli promoter for tetracycline efflux protein gene
   5199..5282    +  CDS            veg (fragment): VEG_BACSU - Experimental evidence at protein level: Swiss-Prot protein existence level 1. Stimulates biofilm formation via transcriptional activation of extracellular matrix genes. Acts by repressing SinR activity, independently of the SinI, SlrA and SlrR pathways. Could also be involved in the regulation of other genes during biofilm and spore formation. From Bacillus subtilis (strain 168).
   5289..5855    +  CDS            sta: STA_STRLA - Experimental evidence at protein level: Swiss-Prot protein existence level 1. Involved in resistance to streptothricin, a broad-spectrum antibiotic produced by streptomycetes. Detoxifies streptothricin via acetylation of the beta amino group of the first beta-lysyl moiety of streptothricin. From Streptomyces lavendulae.
