[The description below was written by a language model from this plasmid's Addgene catalogue record and pLannotate feature annotations shown in this document.]
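Description:
pAM4645 is a 5.9 kb integration-type plasmid built to deliver the kaiBC operon of Synechococcus elongatus PCC 7942 to neutral site II (NSII) of the cyanobacterial chromosome. It is catalogued as a bacterial expression vector and is propagated in E. coli through a high-copy ColE1/pMB1-type origin. A pBR322 bom (basis of mobility) region lies nearby and would allow conjugal mobilization when transfer functions are supplied in trans. Selection is by nourseothricin, conferred by a streptothricin acetyltransferase gene (sta) that detoxifies this class of antibiotic by acetylation. NSII vectors normally carry flanking chromosomal homology arms that direct double recombination into a locus where insertion is tolerated. These arms are not annotated in the feature table, although unannotated stretches remain on either side of the cargo.

The payload is a roughly 2.4 kb native genomic segment containing the complete kaiB and kaiC coding sequences in their natural tandem arrangement. It is preceded by a fragment of the 3' portion of kaiA, consistent with the kaiBC promoter region lying within and just downstream of kaiA, so expression is driven by the endogenous PkaiBC promoter rather than a heterologous one. No tags or reporters are annotated. KaiC is the core component of the KaiABC circadian oscillator, and KaiB lowers KaiC phosphorylation by antagonizing KaiA. Short hits to human PUDP, B. subtilis veg and a tet promoter fragment are probably incidental matches or remnants of the resistance cassette.

According to the record, the construct restores circadian rhythms in strain AMC705. It therefore serves as an untagged, wild-type complementation control in studies of clock protein function and localization.
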