Addgene plasmid #85124: pAM4645
Purpose: NSII vector expressing PkaiB-KaiBC. Nt resistant. Complements rhthyms in AMC705
Depositing lab: Susan Golden. Depositing organization: University of California, San Diego (UCSD). Publication: Dynamic localization of the cyanobacterial circadian clock proteins. Cohen SE, Erb ML, Selimkhanov J, Dong G, Hasty J, Pogliano J, Golden SS. Curr Biol. 2014 Aug 18;24(16):1836-44. doi: 10.1016/j.cub.2014.07.036. Epub 2014 Aug 7. PubMed 25127213.
Backbone
  Vector backbone: NSII vector expressing PkaiB-KaiBC
  Total vector size (bp): 5900
  Vector type: Bacterial Expression
Growth in bacteria
  Bacterial resistance: Nourseothricin (clonNat), 50 μg/mL
  Growth temperature: 37°C
  Growth strain: DH5alpha
  Copy number: Unknown
Gene/Insert
  Gene/Insert name: PkaiBC-KaiBC
  Species: Synechoccus elongatus PCC 7942
  Insert size (bp): 2378
Terms and licenses: Academic/Nonprofit Terms; Industry Terms: Not Available to Industry
How to cite: pAM4645 was a gift from Susan Golden (Addgene plasmid # 85124 ; http://n2t.net/addgene:85124 ; RRID:Addgene_85124)
